>Addgene plasmid #61687 | pET28-iLOV-Rsn2 | addgene full sequence | sequence record 259998 | Addgene NGS Result
TAATACGACTCACTATAGGGGAATTGTGAGCGGATAACAATTCCCCTCTAGAAATAATTTTGTTTAACTT
TAAGAAGGAGATATACCATGGGCAGCAGCCATCATCATCATCATCACAGCAGCGGCCTGGTGCCGCGCGG
CAGCCATATGATCGGTACCATTGAGAAGAATTTCGTAATCACTGATCCACGTCTGCCGGACAACCCGATC
ATCTTCGCTTCCGACGGCTTCCTGGAGCTGACCGAGTATTCCCGTGAAGAGATCCTGGGCCGTAACGCCC
GTTTCCTGCAGGGCCCGGAGACTGATCAGGCGACGGTTCAGAAAATTCGCGATGCTATCCGTGACCAGCG
TGAAACTACGGTGCAACTGATTAACTACACGAAAAGCGGTAAGAAATTCTGGAACCTGCTGCATCTGCAA
CCAGTCCGCGATCAGAAAGGCGAGCTGCAGTATTTCATCGGCGTTCAACTGGATGGTTCTGACCACGTAC
ATATGTTAATATTAGATGGGGACCTACTAAAGGACAAGTTAAAGTTACCGGTCATTGACAATCTGTTTGG
TAAAGAACTCCTTGACAAGTTTCAAGATGATATTAAGGACAAATATGGGGTGGACACCAAAGACCTTAAG
ATCCTCAAGACATCAGAAGATAAAAGGTTTTACTATGTGTCGGTCGATGCTGGAGATGGCGAGAAATGTA
AATTCAAGATTAGAAAAGATGTCGATGTTCCAAAGATGGTCGGACGCAAATGTAGGAAGGACGATGATGA
TGATGATGGATATTAGGATCCGAATTCGAGCTCCGTCGACAAGCTTGCGGCCGCACTCGAGCACCACCAC
CACCACCACTGAGATCCGGCTGCTAACAAAGCCCGAAAGGAAGCTGAGTTGGCTGCTGCCACCGCTGAGC
AATAACTAGCATAACCCCTTGGGGCCTCTAAACGGGTCTTGAGGGGTTTTTTGCTGAAAGGAGGAACTAT
ATCCGGATTGGCGAATGGG
[124 nt withheld, positions 1000-1123]
C
[91 nt withheld, positions 1125-1215]
A
[49 nt withheld, positions 1217-1265]
CCTTTGACGTTGGAGTCCACGTTCTTT
[37 nt withheld, positions 1293-1329]
ACCCTATCTCGGTCTATTCTTTTGATTTATAAGGGATTTTGCCGATTTCGGCCTATTGGTTAAAAAATGA
GCTGATTTAACAAAAATTTAACGCGAATTTTAACAAAATATTAACGCTTACAATTTAGGTGGCACTTTTC
GGGGAAATGTGCGCGGAACCCCTATTTGTTTATTTTTCTAAATACATTCAAATATGTATCCGCTCATGAA
TTAATTCTTAGAAAAACTCATCGAGCATCAAATGAAACTGCAATTTATTCATATCAGGATTATCAATACC
ATATTTTTGAAAAAGCCGTTTCTGTAATGAAGGAGAAAACTCACCGAGGCAGTTCCATAGGATGGCAAGA
TCCTGGTATCGGTCTGCGATTCCGACTCGTCCAACATCAATACAACCTATTAATTTCCCCTCGTCAAAAA
TAAGGTTATCAAGTGAGAAATCACCATGAGTGACGACTGAATCCGGTGAGAATGGCAAAAGTTTATGCAT
TTCTTTCCAGACTTGTTCAACAGGCCAGCCATTACGCTCGTCATCAAAATCACTCGCATCAACCAAACCG
TTATTCATTCGTGATTGCGCCTGAGCGAGACGAAATACGCGATCGCTGTTAAAAGGACAATTACAAACAG
GAATCGAATGCAACCGGCGCAGGAACACTGCCAGCGCATCAACAATATTTTCACCTGAATCAGGATATTC
TTCTAATACCTGGAATGCTGTTTTCCCGGGGATCGCAGTGGTGAGTAACCATGCATCATCAGGAGTACGG
ATAAAATGCTTGATGGTCGGAAGAGGCATAAATTCCGTCAGCCAGTTTAGTCTGACCATCTCATCTGTAA
CATCATTGGCAACGCTACCTTTGCCATGTTTCAGAAACAACTCTGGCGCATCGGGCTTCCCATACAATCG
ATAGATTGTCGCACCTGATTGCCCGACATTATCGCGAGCCCATTTATACCCATATAAATCAGCATCCATG
TTGGAATTTAATCGCGGCCTAGAGCAAGACGTTTCCCGTTGAATATGGCTCATAACACCCCTTGTATTAC
TGTTTATGTAAGCAGACAGTTTTATTGTTCATGACCAAAATCCCTTAACGTGAGTTTTCGTTCCACTGAG
CGTCAGACCCCGTAGAAAAGATCAAAGGATCTTCTTGAGATCCTTTTTTTCTGCGCGTAATCTGCTGCTT
GCAAACAAAAAAACCACCGCTACCAGCGGTGGTTTGTTTGCCGGATCAAGAGCTACCAACTCTTTTTCCG
AAGGTAACTGGCTTCAGCAGAGCGCAGATACCAAATACTGTCCTTCTAGTGTAGCCGTAGTTAGGCCACC
ACTTCAAGAACTCTGTAGCACCGCCTACATACCTCGCTCTGCTAATCCTGTTACCAGTGGCTGCTGCCAG
TGGCGATAAGTCGTGTCTTACCGGGTTGGACTCAAGACGATAGTTACCGGATAAGGCGCAGCGGTCGGGC
TGAACGGGGGGTTCGTGCACACAGCCCAGCTTGGAGCGAACGACCTACACCGAACTGAGATACCTACAGC
GTGAGCTATGAGAAAGCGCCACGCTTCCCGAAGGGAGAAAGGCGGACAGGTATCCGGTAAGCGGCAGGGT
CGGAACAGGAGAGCGCACGAGGGAGCTTCCAGGGGGAAACGCCTGGTATCTTTATAGTCCTGTCGGGTTT
CGCCACCTCTGACTTGAGCGTCGATTTTTGTGATGCTCGTCAGGGGGGCGGAGCCTATGGAAAAACGCCA
GCAACGCGGCCTTTTTACGGTTCCTGGCCTTTTGCTGGCCTTTTGCTCACATGTTCTTTCCTGCGTTATC
CCCTGATTCTGTGGATAACCGTATTACCGCCTTTGAGTGAGCTGATACCGCTCGCCGCAGCCGAACGACC
GAGCGCAGCGAGTCAGTGAGCGAGGAAGCGGAAGAGCGCCTGATGCGGTATTTTCTCCTTACGCATCTGT
GCGGTATTTCACACCGCAATGGTGCACTCTCAGTACAATCTGCTCTGATGCCGCATAGTTAAGCCAGTAT
ACACTCCGCTATCGCTACGTGACTGGGTCATGGCTGCGCCCCGACACCCGCCAACACCCGCTGACGCGCC
CTGACGGGCTTGTCTGCTCCCGGCATCCGCTTACAGACAAGCTGTGACCGTCTCCGGGAGCTGCATGTGT
CAGAGGTTTTCACCGTCATCACCGAAACGCGCGAGGCAGCTGCGGTAAAGCTCATCAGCGTGGTCGTGAA
GCGATTCACAGATGTCTGCCTGTTCATCCGCGTCCAGCTCGTTGAGTTTCTCCAGAAGCGTTAATGTCTG
GCTTCTGATAAAGCGGGCCATGTTAAGGGCGGTTTTTTCCTGTTTGGTCACTGATGCCTCCGTGTAAGGG
GGATTTCTGTTCATGGGGGTAATGATACCGATGAAACGAGAGAGGATGCTCACGATACGGGTTACTGATG
ATGAACATGCCCGGTTACTGGAACGTTGTGAGGGTAAACAACTGGCGGTATGGATGCGGCGGGACCAGAG
AAAAATCACTCAGGGTCAATGCCAGCGCTTCGTTAATACAGATGTAGGTGTTCCACAGGGTAGCCAGCAG
CATCCTGCGATGCAGATCCGGAACATAATGGTGCAGGGCGCTGACTTCCGCGTTTCCAGACTTTACGAAA
CACGGAAACCGAAGACCATTCATGTTGTTGCTCAGGTCGCAGACGTTTTGCAGCAGCAGTCGCTTCACGT
TCGCTCGCGTATCGGTGATTCATTCTGCTAACCAGTAAGGCAACCCCGCCAGCCTAGCCGGGTCCTCAAC
GACAGGAGCACGATCATGCGCACCCGTGGGGCCGCCATGCCGGCGATAATGGCCTGCTTCTCGCCGAAAC
GTTTGGTGGCGGGACCAGTGACGAAGGCTTGAGCGAGGGCGTGCAAGATTCCGAATACCGCAAGCGACAG
GCCGATCATCGTCGCGCTCCAGCGAAAGCGGTCCTCGCCGAAAATGACCCAGAGCGCTGCCGGCACCTGT
CCTACGAGTTGCATGATAAAGAAGACAGTCATAAGTGCGGCGACGATAGTCATGCCCCGCGCCCACCGGA
AGGAGCTGACTGGGTTGAAGGCTCTCAAGGGCATCGGTCGAGATCCCGGTGCCTAATGAGTGAGCTAACT
TACATTAATTGCGTTGCGCTCACTGCCCGCTTTCCAGTCGGGAAACCTGTCGTGCCAGCTGCATTAATGA
ATCGGCCAACGCGCGGGGAGAGGCGGTTTGCGTATTGGGCGCCAGGGTGGTTTTTCTTTTCACCAGTGAG
ACGGGCAACAGCTGATTGCCCTTCACCGCCTGGCCCTGAGAGAGTTGCAGCAAGCGGTCCACGCTGGTTT
GCCCCAGCAGGCGAAAATCCTGTTTGATGGTGGTTAACGGCGGGATATAACATGAGCTGTCTTCGGTATC
GTCGTATCCCACTACCGAGATATCCGCACCAACGCGCAGCCCGGACTCGGTAATGGCGCGCATTGCGCCC
AGCGCCATCTGATCGTTGGCAACCAGCATCGCAGTGGGAACGATGCCCTCATTCAGCATTTGCATGGTTT
GTTGAAAACCGGACATGGCACTCCAGTCGCCTTCCCGTTCCGCTATCGGCTGAATTTGATTGCGAGTGAG
ATATTTATGCCAGCCAGCCAGACGCAGACGCGCCGAGACAGAACTTAATGGGCCCGCTAACAGCGCGATT
TGCTGGTGACCCAATGCGACCAGATGCTCCACGCCCAGTCGCGTACCGTCTTCATGGGAGAAAATAATAC
TGTTGATGGGTGTCTGGTCAGAGACATCAAGAAATAACGCCGGAACATTAGTGCAGGCAGCTTCCACAGC
AATGGCATCCTGGTCATCCAGCGGATAGTTAATGATCAGCCCACTGACGCGTTGCGCGAGAAGATTGTGC
ACCGCCGCTTTACAGGCTTCGACGCCGCTTCGTTCTACCATCGACACCACCACGCTGGCACCCAGTTGAT
CGGCGCGAGATTTAATCGCCGCGACAATTTGCGACGGCGCGTGCAGGGCCAGACTGGAGGTGGCAACGCC
AATCAGCAACGACTGTTTGCCCGCCAGTTGTTGTGCCACGCGGTTGGGAATGTAATTCAGCTCCGCCATC
GCCGCTTCCACTTTTTCCCGCGTTTTCGCAGAAACGTGGCTGGCCTGGTTCACCACGCGGGAAACGGTCT
GATAAGAGACACCGGCATACTCTGCGACATCGTATAACGTTACTGGTTTCACATTCACCACCCTGAATTG
ACTCTCTTCCGGGCGCTATCATGCCATACCGCGAAAGGTTTTGCGCCATTCGATGGTGTCCGGGATCTCG
ACGCTCTCCCTTATGCGACTCCTGCATTAGGAAGCAGCCCAGTAGTAGGTTGAGGCCGTTGAGCACCGCC
GCCGCAAGGAATGGTGCATGCAAGGAGATGGCGCCCAACAGTCCCCCGGCCACGGGGCCTGCCACCATAC
CCACGCCGAAACAAGCGCTCATGAGCCCGAAGTGGCGAGCCCGATCTTCCCCATCGGTGATGTCGGCGAT
ATAGGCGCCAGCAACCGCACCTGTGGCGCCGGTGATGCCGGCCACGATGCGTCCGGCGTAGAGGATCGAG
ATCTCGATCCCGCGAAAT
Features (pLannotate 1.2.2; 21 found; start..end, strand, type, name):
      1..19      +  promoter       T7 promoter: promoter for bacteriophage T7 RNA polymerase
     20..44      +  protein_bind   lac operator: The lac repressor binds to the lac operator to inhibit transcription in E. coli. This inhibition can be relieved by adding lactose or isopropyl-β-D-thiogalactopyranoside (IPTG). lac repressor encoded by lacI
     59..81      +  RBS            RBS: efficient ribosome binding site from bacteriophage T7 gene 10 (Olins and Rangwala, 1989)
    100..116     +  CDS            capTEV™ (fragment): composite tag for in vivo biotinylation, TEV protease cleavage, and 6xHis tagging
    127..144     +  CDS            thrombin site: thrombin recognition and cleavage site
    160..489     +  CDS            BR1: BR1 is a basic (constitutively fluorescent) cyan fluorescent protein published in 2019, derived from Arabidopsis thaliana. It requires the cofactor flavin for fluorescence.
    832..849     +  CDS            9xHis (fragment): 9xHis affinity tag
    859..908     +  CDS            SET1 (fragment): solubility-enhancement tag derived from T7 phage gene 10B
    916..963     +  terminator     T7 terminator: transcription terminator for bacteriophage T7 RNA polymerase
   1000..1428    +  rep_origin     f1 ori (sequence partly withheld): f1 bacteriophage origin of replication; arrow indicates direction of (+) strand synthesis
   1481..1538    +  promoter       AmpR promoter (fragment): bla
   1547..2362    -  CDS            KanR: aminoglycoside phosphotransferase; aph(3')-Ia; confers resistance to kanamycin in bacteria or G418 (Geneticin®) in eukaryotes
   2484..3072    +  rep_origin     ori: high-copy-number ColE1/pMB1/pBR322/pUC origin of replication
   3258..3397    -  misc_feature   bom: basis of mobility region from pBR322
   3499..3690    -  CDS            rop: Rop protein, which maintains plasmids at low copy number; rop
   3707..4087    +  CDS            YPB1_ECOLX: Protein predicted: Swiss-Prot protein existence level 4. From Escherichia coli.
   4159..4450    -  CDS            TcR (fragment): tetracycline efflux protein; tet; confers resistance to tetracycline
   4465..4486    -  protein_bind   CAP binding site: CAP binding activates transcription in the presence of cAMP. E. coli catabolite activator protein
   4499..5581    -  CDS            lacI: lac repressor; lacI; The lac repressor binds to the lac operator to inhibit transcription in E. coli. This inhibition can be relieved by adding lactose or isopropyl-β-D-thiogalactopyranoside (IPTG).
   5582..5659    -  promoter       lacI promoter: lacI
   5667..5946    -  CDS            TcR (fragment): tetracycline efflux protein; tet; confers resistance to tetracycline
