[The description below was written by a language model from this plasmid's Addgene catalogue record and pLannotate feature annotations shown in this document.]
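Description:
pET28-iLOV-Rsn2 is a bacterial expression plasmid built on the Novagen pET-28 backbone for producing ranaspumin-2 (Rsn-2), a protein from the túngara frog (Engystomops pustulosus), as a fusion with the fluorescent tag iLOV. It is propagated in E. coli under kanamycin selection (KanR, an aminoglycoside phosphotransferase) and replicates from a pBR322-type ColE1 origin accompanied by the bom region and the rop gene, which holds copy number low, in line with the catalogue entry. An f1 origin is also present. The short TcR, AmpR promoter and other fragmentary hits in the annotation appear to be backbone remnants rather than functional elements.

The expression cassette uses a T7 promoter followed by a lac operator and the strong T7 gene 10 ribosome binding site, with the plasmid-borne lacI gene supplying repressor, so transcription depends on a host that provides T7 RNA polymerase and is induced with IPTG. The reading frame begins with the backbone-encoded N-terminal His tag and a thrombin cleavage site, followed by the insert cloned between NdeI and BamHI. The roughly 330 nt feature that the automated annotation labels as an Arabidopsis-derived, flavin-dependent fluorescent protein corresponds to the iLOV domain. The Rsn-2 coding region itself is not annotated but presumably occupies the unannotated stretch downstream of it. A second His-tag fragment lies after the insert, as is usual in pET-28, though the record does not indicate whether it is translated. A T7 terminator closes the cassette. The construct is intended for overexpression, affinity purification and fluorescence-based tracking of the Rsn-2 fusion.
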