Addgene plasmid #61687: pET28-iLOV-Rsn2
Purpose: bacterial expression of ranaspumin 2 as a fusion protein with the fluorescent tag iLOV
Depositing lab: Brian Smith. Depositing organization: University of Glasgow.
Backbone
  Vector backbone: pET-28
  Backbone manufacturer: Novagen
  Backbone size w/o insert (bp): 5369
  Vector type: Bacterial Expression
Growth in bacteria
  Bacterial resistance: Kanamycin, 50 μg/mL
  Growth temperature: 37°C
  Growth strain: DH5alpha
  Copy number: Low Copy
Gene/Insert
  Gene/Insert name: Ranaspumin-2 (alt name: Rsn-2)
  Species: túngara frog (Engystomops pustulosus)
  Promoter: T7
  Tag / fusion protein: His (N terminal on backbone); iLOV (N terminal on insert)
  Cloning method: Restriction Enzyme; 5′ cloning site NdeI (not destroyed); 3′ cloning site BamHI (not destroyed)
  Sequencing primers: 5′ T7; 3′ T7 terminal
Terms and licenses: Academic/Nonprofit Terms; Industry Terms: Not Available to Industry
How to cite: pET28-iLOV-Rsn2 was a gift from Brian Smith (Addgene plasmid # 61687 ; http://n2t.net/addgene:61687 ; RRID:Addgene_61687)
