>Addgene plasmid #61687 | pET28-iLOV-Rsn2 | addgene partial sequence | sequence record 101937 | pBRrevBam 5'-GGTGATGTCGGCGATATAGG-3'
TGTGGCGCCGGTGATGCCGGCCACGATGCGTCCGGCGTAGAGGATCGAGATCTCGATCCCGCGAAATTAA
TACGACTCACTATAGGGGAATTGTGAGCGGATAACAATTCCCCTCTAGAAATAATTTTGTTTAACTTTAA
GAAGGAGATATACCATGGGCAGCAGCCATCATCATCATCATCACAGCAGCGGCCTGGTGCCGCGCGGCAG
CCATATGATCGGTACCATTGAGAAGAATTTCGTAATCACTGATCCACGTCTGCCGGACAACCCGATCATC
TTCGCTTCCGACGGCTTCCTGGAGCTGACCGAGTATTCCCGTGAAGAGATCCTGGGCCGTAACGCCCGTT
TCCTGCAGGGCCCGGAGACTGATCAGGCGACGGTTCAGAAAATTCGCGATGCTATCCGTGACCAGCGTGA
AACTACGGTGCAACTGATTAACTACACGAAAAGCGGTAAGAAATTCTGGAACCTGCTGCATCTGCAACCA
GTCCGCGATCAGAAAGGCGAGCTGCAGTATTTCATCGGCGTTCAACTGGATGGTTCTGACCACGTACATA
TGTTAATATTAGATGGGGACCTACTAAAGGACAAGTTAAAGTTACCGGTCATTGACAATCTGTTTGGTAA
AGAACTCCTTGACAAGTTTCAAGATGATATTAAGGACAAATATGGGGTGGACACCAAAGACCTTAAGATC
CTCAAGACATCAGAAGATAAAAGGTTTTACTATGTGTCGGTCGATGCTGGAGATGGCGAGAAATGTAAAT
TCAAGATTAGAAAAGATGTCGATGTTCCAAAGATGGTCGGACGCAAATGTAGGAAGGACGATGATGATGA
TGATGGATATTAGGATCCGAATTCGAGCTCCGTCGACAAGCTTGCGGCCGCACTCGAGCACCACCACCAC
CACCACTGAGATCCGGCTGCTAACAAAGCCCGAAAGGAAGCTGAGTTGGCTGCTGCCACCGCTGAGCAAT
AACTAGCATAACCCCTTGGGGCCTCTAAACGGGTCTTGAGGGGTTTTT
