>Addgene plasmid #61687 | pET28-iLOV-Rsn2 | addgene partial sequence | sequence record 101938 | T7term 5'-GCTAGTTATTGCTCAGCGG-3'
CTTTCGGGCTTTGTTAGCAGCCGGATCTCAGTGGTGGTGGTGGTGGTGCTCGAGTGCGGCCGCAAGCTTG
TCGACGGAGCTCGAATTCGGATCCTAATATCCATCATCATCATCATCGTCCTTCCTACATTTGCGTCCGA
CCATCTTTGGAACATCGACATCTTTTCTAATCTTGAATTTACATTTCTCGCCATCTCCAGCATCGACCGA
CACATAGTAAAACCTTTTATCTTCTGATGTCTTGAGGATCTTAAGGTCTTTGGTGTCCACCCCATATTTG
TCCTTAATATCATCTTGAAACTTGTCAAGGAGTTCTTTACCAAACAGATTGTCAATGACCGGTAACTTTA
ACTTGTCCTTTAGTAGGTCCCCATCTAATATTAACATATGTACGTGGTCAGAACCATCCAGTTGAACGCC
GATGAAATACTGCAGCTCGCCTTTCTGATCGCGGACTGGTTGCAGATGCAGCAGGTTCCAGAATTTCTTA
CCGCTTTTCGTGTAGTTAATCAGTTGCACCGTAGTTTCACGCTGGTCACGGATAGCATCGCGAATTTTCT
GAACCGTCGCCTGATCAGTCTCCGGGCCCTGCAGGAAACGGGCGTTACGGCCCAGGATCTCTTCACGGGA
ATACTCGGTCAGCTCCAGGAAGCCGTCGGAAGCGAAGATGATCGGGTTGTCCGGCAGACGTGGATCAGTG
ATTACGAAATTCTTCTCAATGGTACCGATCATATGGCTGCCGCGCGGCACCAGGCCGCTGCTGTGATGAT
GATGATGATGGCTGCTGCCCATGGTATATCTCCTTCTTAAAGTTAAACAAAATTATTTCTAGAGGGGAAT
TGTTATCCGCTCACAATTCCCCTATAGTGAGTCGTATTAATTTCGCGGGATCGAGATCTCGATCCTCTAC
GCCGGACGCATCGTGGCCGGCATCACCGGCGCCACAGGTGCGGTTGCTGGCGCCTATATCGCCGACATCA
CCGATGGGGAAGATCGGGCTCGCCACTTCGGGCTCATGAGCGCT
